Addgene plasmid #133643: ZJOM151
Purpose: Integration of COX4-GFP as an additional copy in genome, use auxotrophic marker URA3(Candida albicans). Marker for yeast mitochondria.
Depositing lab: Zhiping Xie. Depositing organization: Shanghai Jiao Tong University. Publication: A Validated Set of Fluorescent-Protein-Based Markers for Major Organelles in Yeast (Saccharomyces cerevisiae). Zhu J, Zhang ZT, Tang SW, Zhao BS, Li H, Song JZ, Li D, Xie Z. MBio. 2019 Sep 3;10(5). pii: mBio.01691-19. doi: 10.1128/mBio.01691-19. PubMed 31481383.
Backbone
  Vector backbone: KT209
  Vector type: Yeast Expression
Growth in bacteria
  Bacterial resistance: Ampicillin, 100 μg/mL
  Growth temperature: 37°C
  Growth strain: DH5alpha
  Copy number: Unknown
Gene/Insert
  Gene/Insert name: p1k-COX4-GFP
  Species: S. cerevisiae (budding yeast)
  Insert size (bp): 1500
  Entrez Gene: COX4 (a.k.a. YGL187C)
  Tag / fusion protein: EGFP (C terminal on insert)
  Cloning method: Gibson Cloning
Terms and licenses: Academic/Nonprofit Terms; Industry Terms: Not Available to Industry
How to cite: ZJOM151 was a gift from Zhiping Xie (Addgene plasmid # 133643 ; http://n2t.net/addgene:133643 ; RRID:Addgene_133643)
