[The description below was written by a language model from this plasmid's Addgene catalogue record and pLannotate feature annotations shown in this document.]
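Description:
ZJOM151 is a yeast integrating plasmid built on the KT209 backbone. It adds an extra, GFP-tagged copy of the Saccharomyces cerevisiae COX4 gene to the genome so that mitochondria can be visualised. In E. coli it is propagated through a high-copy ColE1/pUC-type origin and selected with ampicillin via the AmpR (β-lactamase) gene. The feature table shows no yeast replication origin or centromere, which fits a construct designed for chromosomal integration rather than episomal maintenance.

The payload, named p1k-COX4-GFP, contains the COX4 coding sequence, which encodes a subunit of mitochondrial cytochrome c oxidase. It is fused at its C terminus to a green fluorescent protein and followed by the ADH1 terminator. The catalogue lists the tag as EGFP, whereas the annotation identifies it as yeast-enhanced, codon-optimised yeGFP. About one kilobase of sequence lies upstream of COX4 and includes a fragment of the TPN1 gene. Together with the "p1k" name, this suggests that roughly 1 kb of native upstream sequence drives expression, although the record does not state the promoter explicitly.

Downstream is the yeast selection cassette, a URA3 gene under the Ashbya gossypii TEF promoter and terminator. The catalogue describes this gene as Candida albicans URA3, while the annotation tool matched it to the S. cerevisiae protein. One loxP site interrupts the TEF promoter and a second follows the terminator, so Cre recombinase could presumably excise the marker after integration. SP6 and T7 promoters flank the whole cassette. The plasmid belongs to a validated set of fluorescent-protein organelle markers for budding yeast.
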