Features (pLannotate 1.2.2; 18 found; start..end, strand, type, name):
      1..19      +  promoter       SP6 promoter: promoter for bacteriophage SP6 RNA polymerase
     32..169     +  CDS            TPN1 (fragment): TPN1_YEAST - Experimental evidence at protein level: Swiss-Prot protein existence level 1. Thiamine-regulated, high affinity import carrier of pyridoxine, pyridoxal and pyridoxamine. From Saccharomyces cerevisiae (strain ATCC 204508 / S288c) (Baker's yeast).
   1038..1502    +  CDS            COX4: COX4_YEAST - Experimental evidence at protein level: Swiss-Prot protein existence level 1. Component of the cytochrome c oxidase, the last enzyme in the mitochondrial electron transport chain which drives oxidative phosphorylation. The respiratory chain contains 3 multisubunit complexes succinate dehydrogenase (complex II, CII), ubiquinol- cytochrome c oxidoreductase (cytochrome b-c1 complex, complex III, CIII) and cytochrome c oxidase (complex IV, CIV), that cooperate to transfer electrons derived from NADH and succinate to molecular oxygen, creating an electrochemical gradient over the inner
   1527..2243    +  CDS            yeGFP: yeast-enhanced green fluorescent protein codons optimized for translation in S. cerevisiae and C. albicans
   2264..2451    +  terminator     ADH1 terminator: S. cerevisiae ADH1; transcription terminator for the S. cerevisiae alcohol dehydrogenase 1 (ADH1) gene
   2526..2733    +  promoter       TEF promoter (fragment): Ashbya gossypii TEF promoter
   2734..2767    -  protein_bind   loxP: Cre-mediated recombination occurs in the 8-bp core sequence (GCATACAT). Cre recombinase
   2767..2903    +  promoter       TEF promoter (fragment): Ashbya gossypii TEF promoter
   2922..3710    +  CDS            URA3: PYRF_YEAST - Experimental evidence at protein level: Swiss-Prot protein existence level 1. From Saccharomyces cerevisiae (strain ATCC 204508 / S288c) (Baker's yeast).
   3722..3919    +  terminator     TEF terminator: Ashbya gossypii TEF terminator
   3973..4006    -  protein_bind   loxP: Cre-mediated recombination occurs in the 8-bp core sequence (GCATACAT). Cre recombinase
   4061..4079    -  promoter       T7 promoter: promoter for bacteriophage T7 RNA polymerase
   4101..4154    -  CDS            lacI (fragment): lac repressor; lacI; The lac repressor binds to the lac operator to inhibit transcription in E. coli. This inhibition can be relieved by adding lactose or isopropyl-β-D-thiogalactopyranoside (IPTG).
   4337..4925    -  rep_origin     ori: high-copy-number ColE1/pMB1/pBR322/pUC origin of replication
   5096..5956    -  CDS            AmpR: β-lactamase; bla; confers resistance to ampicillin, carbenicillin, and related antibiotics
   5957..6061    -  promoter       AmpR promoter: bla
   6156..6191    +  CDS            rop (fragment): Rop protein, which maintains plasmids at low copy number; rop
   6293..6344    +  misc_feature   bom (fragment): basis of mobility region from pBR322
>Addgene plasmid #133643 | ZJOM151 | addgene full sequence | sequence record 268961 | Addgene NGS Result
ATTTAGGTGACACTATAGAACGCGGCCGCCAGCTGAAGCCTATTGGATTGGCCCAATTGCTGCCAAATTT
GGTGAATATGGTGGTGATGTCGCAATGTGGTTAAGTATGGCGTTCTCAGGTGTTGTATACCCTCCTTGTA
GATACTTAGAGCTACGTAAATTTGGTCGTTAATTGAAATGACATAAGTATATATTAAAACTACGGTGCAG
CGGCAAACTTTAGTTTAGATAATATTGGCAGGTAGATTCATGGTATGTTAAATTACGCTCAGGGAGGATA
TTTTTTTGTACACATTATCTTTTCACATGAAAATCTAAGCCTGGTGGACAATTGAAATCATCGAGTGATA
TACTGACACTTTGAACAGTAGCACAAATCGTTTAATTTGCTGTCACGATCTAAGTTTTCTGTCAGCTGAC
TGTCCACCAATAAGATCAGCGGATTCCAAAGGCGTCCTTCGAAAAAGCGATATCTCCCATCTTGGTTAGT
AGCAAATAAAGGGAAGAGAAAATAAGACACACTCAAGGATAAAATACTTCGCTTCTTCCAAGTATAAACA
CAGGAAAGAAAGATATACGAAGATTAGAATTTTTTTCATACTTTTTACAAAACATTTTTTTGTACTTAGG
CACGCTAATTGCGTAAAAATTAGCATAAACAGGAAATAAGATTATTTTGAAATGTATGTTATAATCCTCT
TATTGAAAAATACATGAGATGTAGGAGAAGAACTACCAGGAAAGAAGATATTTAACAGATCGAACGAAAC
GGAAAAGAACTAAGAGAAAACAAATCTGGATTTGACTTTAAGAAAAAATTTATTTGCAAGTTTAACTCGT
TCCCTGCTTTTCTATTTGGCTTGAGACGATAATTGCATAATTGTCCAAATTGTCCATCATATAATGAAGA
ATTCGATGCGAAATATTCCCTGTCACTTTCCTTTAGTCAACGTATTCTTCTCCCTGAAGAAACAGTATAC
TAACAATACTCACCCATTTCGATTTTGATGTTGCCATACAAATAGATAACAAGCACAATGCTTTCACTAC
GTCAATCTATAAGATTTTTCAAGCCAGCCACAAGAACTTTGTGTAGCTCTAGATATCTGCTTCAGCAAAA
ACCCGTGGTGAAAACTGCCCAAAACTTAGCAGAAGTTAATGGTCCAGAAACTTTGATTGGTCCTGGTGCT
AAAGAGGGTACCGTTCCAACAGACCTAGATCAAGAAACTGGTTTAGCTAGGTTAGAATTATTGGGTAAAT
TAGAGGGTATCGATGTTTTCGACACCAAACCATTAGATTCGTCCAGGAAGGGTACCATGAAAGATCCGAT
CATCATTGAATCTTATGATGATTATCGTTATGTCGGTTGTACGGGTTCTCCCGCTGGTTCACATACTATT
ATGTGGTTAAAACCAACTGTTAACGAAGTCGCCAGATGCTGGGAATGTGGTTCTGTTTACAAACTAAACC
CTGTTGGTGTTCCAAATGATGACCACCATCACCTTTCTCTTGAAGTTGCTGAAGAAATGTCTAAAGGTGA
AGAATTATTCACTGGTGTTGTCCCAATTTTGGTTGAATTAGATGGTGATGTTAATGGTCACAAATTTTCT
GTCTCCGGTGAAGGTGAAGGTGATGCTACTTACGGTAAATTGACCTTAAAATTTATTTGTACTACTGGTA
AATTGCCAGTTCCATGGCCAACCTTAGTCACTACTTTAACTTATGGTGTTCAATGTTTTTCTAGATACCC
AGATCATATGAAACAACATGACTTTTTCAAGTCTGCCATGCCAGAAGGTTATGTTCAAGAAAGAACTATT
TTTTTCAAAGATGACGGTAACTACAAGACCAGAGCTGAAGTCAAGTTTGAAGGTGATACCTTAGTTAATA
GAATCGAATTAAAAGGTATTGATTTTAAAGAAGATGGTAACATTTTAGGTCACAAATTGGAATACAACTA
TAACTCTCACAATGTTTACATCATGGCTGACAAACAAAAGAATGGTATCAAAGTTAACTTCAAAATTAGA
CACAACATTGAAGATGGTTCTGTTCAATTAGCTGACCATTATCAACAAAATACTCCAATTGGTGATGGTC
CAGTCTTGTTACCAGACAACCATTACTTATCCACTCAATCTGCCTTATCCAAAGATCCAAACGAAAAGAG
AGACCACATGGTCTTGTTAGAATTTGTTACTGCTGCTGGTATTACCCATGGTATTGATGAATTGTACAAA
TAAGGCGCGCCACTTCTAAATAAGCGAATTTCTTATGATTTATGATTTTTATTATTAAATAAGTTATAAA
AAAAATAAGTGTATACAAATTTTAAAGTGACTCTTAGGTTTTAAAACGAAAATTCTTATTCTTGAGTAAC
TCTTTCCTGTAGGTCAGGTTGCTTTCTCAGGTATAGTATGAGGTCGCTCTTATTGACCACACCTCTACCG
GCAGATCCGCTAGGGATAACAGGGTAATATAGATCTGTTTAGCTTGCCTCGTCCCCGCCGGGTCACCCGG
CCAGCGACATGGAGGCCCAGAATACCCTCCTTGACAGTCTTGACGTGCGCAGCTCAGGGGCATGATGTGA
CTGTCGCCCGTACATTTAGCCCATACATCCCCATGTATAATCATTTGCATCCATACATTTTGATGGCCGC
ACGGCGCGAAGCAAAAATTACGGCTCCTCGCTGCGGACCTGCGAGCAGGGAAACGCTCCCCTCACAGACG
CGTATAACTTCGTATAATGTATGCTATACGAAGTTATTGAATTGTCCCCACGCCGCGCCCCTGTAGAGAA
ATATAAAAGGTTAGGATTTGCCACTGAGGTTCTTCTTTCATATACTTCCTTTTAAAATCTTGCTAGGATA
CAGTTCTCACATCACATCCGAACATAAACAACCATGACAGTCAACACTAAGACCTATAGTGAGAGAGCAG
AAACTCATGCCTCACCAGTAGCACAACGATTATTTCGATTAATGGAACTGAAGAAAACCAATTTATGTGC
ATCAATTGATGTTGATACCACTAAGGAATTCCTTGAATTAATTGATAAATTGGGTCCTTATGTATGCTTA
ATCAAGACTCATATTGATATAATCAATGATTTTTCCTATGAATCCACTATTGAACCATTATTAGAACTTT
CACGTAAACATCAATTTATGATTTTTGAAGATAGAAAATTTGCTGATATTGGTAATACCGTGAAGAAACA
ATATATTGGTGGAGTTTATAAAATTAGTAGTTGGGCAGATATTACTAATGCTCATGGTGTCACTGGGAAT
GGAGTAGTTGAAGGATTAAAACAGGGAGCTAAAGAAACCACCACCAACCAAGAGCCAAGAGGGTTATTGA
TGTTAGCTGAATTATCATCAGTGGGATCATTAGCATATGGAGAATATTCTCAAAAAACTGTTGAAATTGC
TAAATCCGATAAGGAATTTGTTATTGGATTTATTGCCCAACGTGATATGGGTGGACAAGAAGAAGGATTT
GATTGGCTTATTATGACACCTGGAGTTGGATTAGATGATAAAGGTGATGGATTAGGACAACAATATAGAA
CTGTTGATGAAGTTGTTAGCACTGGAACTGATATTATCATTGTTGGTAGAGGATTGTTTGGTAAAGGAAG
AGATCCAGATATTGAAGGTAAAAGGTATAGAGATGCTGGTTGGAATGCTTATTTGAAAAAGACTGGCCAA
TTATAATCAGTACTGACAATAAAAAGATTCTTGTTTTCAAGAACTTGTCATTTGTATAGTTTTTTTATAT
TGTAGTTGTTCTATTTTAATCAAATGTTAGCGTGATTTATATTTTTTTTCGCCTCGACATCATCTGCCCA
GATGCGAAGTTAAGTGCGCAGAAAGTAATATCATGCGTCAATCGTATGTGAATGCTGGTCGCTATACTGC
TGTCGATTCGATACTAACGCCGCCATCCAGTGTCGAAAACGAGCTCGAATTCATAACTTCGTATAATGTA
TGCTATACGAAGTTATATCGATGATATCAGATCCACTAGTGGCCTATGCGGCCGCGGATCTGCCGGTCTC
CCTATAGTGAGTCGTATTAATTTCGATAAGCCAGGTTAACCTGCATTAATGAATCGGCCAACGCGCGGGG
AGAGGCGGTTTGCGTATTGGGCGCTCTTCCGCTTCCTCGCTCACTGACTCGCTGCGCTCGGTCGTTCGGC
TGCGGCGAGCGGTATCAGCTCACTCAAAGGCGGTAATACGGTTATCCACAGAATCAGGGGATAACGCAGG
AAAGAACATGTGAGCAAAAGGCCAGCAAAAGGCCAGGAACCGTAAAAAGGCCGCGTTGCTGGCGTTTTTC
CATAGGCTCCGCCCCCCTGACGAGCATCACAAAAATCGACGCTCAAGTCAGAGGTGGCGAAACCCGACAG
GACTATAAAGATACCAGGCGTTTCCCCCTGGAAGCTCCCTCGTGCGCTCTCCTGTTCCGACCCTGCCGCT
TACCGGATACCTGTCCGCCTTTCTCCCTTCGGGAAGCGTGGCGCTTTCTCATAGCTCACGCTGTAGGTAT
CTCAGTTCGGTGTAGGTCGTTCGCTCCAAGCTGGGCTGTGTGCACGAACCCCCCGTTCAGCCCGACCGCT
GCGCCTTATCCGGTAACTATCGTCTTGAGTCCAACCCGGTAAGACACGACTTATCGCCACTGGCAGCAGC
CACTGGTAACAGGATTAGCAGAGCGAGGTATGTAGGCGGTGCTACAGAGTTCTTGAAGTGGTGGCCTAAC
TACGGCTACACTAGAAGAACAGTATTTGGTATCTGCGCTCTGCTGAAGCCAGTTACCTTCGGAAAAAGAG
TTGGTAGCTCTTGATCCGGCAAACAAACCACCGCTGGTAGCGGTGGTTTTTTTGTTTGCAAGCAGCAGAT
TACGCGCAGAAAAAAAGGATCTCAAGAAGATCCTTTGATCTTTTCTACGGGGTCTGACGCTCAGTGGAAC
GAAAACTCACGTTAAGGGATTTTGGTCATGAGATTATCAAAAAGGATCTTCACCTAGATCCTTTTAAATT
AAAAATGAAGTTTTAAATCAATCTAAAGTATATATGAGTAAACTTGGTCTGACAGTTACCAATGCTTAAT
CAGTGAGGCACCTATCTCAGCGATCTGTCTATTTCGTTCATCCATAGTTGCCTGACTCCCCGTCGTGTAG
ATAACTACGATACGGGAGGGCTTACCATCTGGCCCCAGTGCTGCAATGATACCGCGAGACCCACGCTCAC
CGGCTCCAGATTTATCAGCAATAAACCAGCCAGCCGGAAGGGCCGAGCGCAGAAGTGGTCCTGCAACTTT
ATCCGCCTCCATCCAGTCTATTAATTGTTGCCGGGAAGCTAGAGTAAGTAGTTCGCCAGTTAATAGTTTG
CGCAACGTTGTTGCCATTGCTACAGGCATCGTGGTGTCACGCTCGTCGTTTGGTATGGCTTCATTCAGCT
CCGGTTCCCAACGATCAAGGCGAGTTACATGATCCCCCATGTTGTGCAAAAAAGCGGTTAGCTCCTTCGG
TCCTCCGATCGTTGTCAGAAGTAAGTTGGCCGCAGTGTTATCACTCATGGTTATGGCAGCACTGCATAAT
TCTCTTACTGTCATGCCATCCGTAAGATGCTTTTCTGTGACTGGTGAGTACTCAACCAAGTCATTCTGAG
AATAGTGTATGCGGCGACCGAGTTGCTCTTGCCCGGCGTCAATACGGGATAATACCGCGCCACATAGCAG
AACTTTAAAAGTGCTCATCATTGGAAAACGTTCTTCGGGGCGAAAACTCTCAAGGATCTTACCGCTGTTG
AGATCCAGTTCGATGTAACCCACTCGTGCACCCAACTGATCTTCAGCATCTTTTACTTTCACCAGCGTTT
CTGGGTGAGCAAAAACAGGAAGGCAAAATGCCGCAAAAAAGGGAATAAGGGCGACACGGAAATGTTGAAT
ACTCATACTCTTCCTTTTTCAATATTATTGAAGCATTTATCAGGGTTATTGTCTCATGAGCGGATACATA
TTTGAATGTATTTAGAAAAATAAACAAATAGGGGTTCCGCGCACATTTCCCCGAAAAGTGCCACCTGACG
TCTAAGAAACCATTATTATCATGACATTAACCTATAAAAATAGGCGTATCACGAGGCCCTTTCGTCTCGC
GCGTTTCGGTGATGACGGTGAAAACCTCTGACACATGCAGCTCCCGGAGACGGTCACAGCTTGTCTGTAA
GCGGATGCCGGGAGCAGACAAGCCCGTCAGGGCGCGTCAGCGGGTGTTGGCGGGTGTCGGGGCTGGCTTA
ACTATGCGGCATCAGAGCAGATTGTACTGAGAGTGCACCATATGGACATATTGTCGTTAGAACGCGGCTA
CAATTAATACATAACCTTATGTATCATACACATACG
